Addgene plasmid #107799: pHBS931 TDP43 RRM-GFP F-S
Purpose: To test the effect of sequence on TDP43 droplet properties
Depositing lab: Rajat Rohatgi. Depositing organization: Stanford University. Publication: Phase separation-deficient TDP43 remains functional in splicing. Schmidt HB, Barreau A, Rohatgi R. Nat Commun. 2019 Oct 25;10(1):4890. doi: 10.1038/s41467-019-12740-2. PubMed 31653829.
Backbone
  Vector backbone: pCS2-Dest
  Vector type: Mammalian Expression
Growth in bacteria
  Bacterial resistance: Ampicillin, 100 μg/mL
  Growth temperature: 37°C
  Growth strain: DH5alpha
  Copy number: High Copy
Gene/Insert
  Gene/Insert name: TARDBP mutant
  Species: H. sapiens (human)
  Mutation: All phenylalanine to serine
  Entrez Gene: TARDBP (a.k.a. ALS10, TDP-43)
  Cloning method: Gibson Cloning
Terms and licenses: Academic/Nonprofit Terms; Industry Terms: Not Available to Industry
How to cite: pHBS931 TDP43 RRM-GFP F-S was a gift from Rajat Rohatgi (Addgene plasmid # 107799 ; http://n2t.net/addgene:107799 ; RRID:Addgene_107799)
