[The description below was written by a language model from this plasmid's Addgene catalogue record and pLannotate feature annotations shown in this document.]
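Description:
pHBS931 TDP43 RRM-GFP F-S is a mammalian expression plasmid of about 5.7 kb built on the pCS2-Dest backbone. It carries a mutant form of human TARDBP (TDP-43) in which all phenylalanines are changed to serine. It is maintained in E. coli through a high-copy ColE1/pUC-type origin and selected with ampicillin via the β-lactamase gene. An f1 origin and remnants of lac/lacZα sequences are also present as backbone carry-over.

Expression is driven by the simian CMV IE94 enhancer/promoter typical of pCS2 vectors and is terminated by an SV40 polyadenylation signal. An SP6 promoter sits just upstream of the insert and could in principle be used for in vitro transcription of sense RNA, while T7 (fragment) and T3 promoters lie downstream in the opposite orientation. The insert is flanked by attB1 and attB2 Gateway sites, although the record lists Gibson assembly as the cloning method. Between these sites the annotation identifies only a superfolder GFP coding sequence. It has roughly 350 bp of unannotated sequence on its upstream side and about 480 bp downstream, which presumably encode the TDP-43 portions. This layout and the name "RRM-GFP" suggest that GFP sits internally, in place of the RNA-recognition motifs. The record does not state this explicitly, and it does not define which TDP-43 residues are retained.

The two feature tables (depositor sequence and repository sequencing result) agree in content and differ only by a few nucleotides in length and numbering. The stated purpose is to test how protein sequence affects the properties of TDP-43 droplets, with the GFP providing a fluorescent readout of phase-separated assemblies in cells.
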