Features (pLannotate 1.2.2; 17 found; start..end, strand, type, name):
     35..53      +  promoter       SP6 promoter: promoter for bacteriophage SP6 RNA polymerase
    108..132     +  protein_bind   attB1: mutant version of attB; recombination site for the Gateway® BP reaction BP Clonase™
    478..1179    +  CDS            Superfolder GFP: Superfolder GFP is a basic (constitutively fluorescent) green fluorescent protein published in 2005, derived from Aequorea victoria. It is reported to be a very rapidly-maturing weak dimer.
   1660..1684    -  protein_bind   attB2: mutant version of attB; recombination site for the Gateway® BP reaction BP Clonase™
   1707..1724    -  promoter       T7 promoter (fragment): promoter for bacteriophage T7 RNA polymerase
   1729..1863    -  polyA_signal   SV40 poly(A) signal: SV40 polyadenylation signal
   1976..1994    -  promoter       T3 promoter: promoter for bacteriophage T3 RNA polymerase
   2039..2055    -  protein_bind   lac operator: The lac repressor binds to the lac operator to inhibit transcription in E. coli. This inhibition can be relieved by adding lactose or isopropyl-β-D-thiogalactopyranoside (IPTG). lac repressor encoded by lacI
   2063..2093    -  promoter       lac promoter: promoter for the E. coli lac operon
   2108..2129    -  protein_bind   CAP binding site: CAP binding activates transcription in the presence of cAMP. E. coli catabolite activator protein
   2142..2234    -  CDS            lacI (fragment): lac repressor; lacI; The lac repressor binds to the lac operator to inhibit transcription in E. coli. This inhibition can be relieved by adding lactose or isopropyl-β-D-thiogalactopyranoside (IPTG).
   2417..3005    -  rep_origin     ori: high-copy-number ColE1/pMB1/pBR322/pUC origin of replication
   3176..4036    -  CDS            AmpR: β-lactamase; bla; confers resistance to ampicillin, carbenicillin, and related antibiotics
   4037..4141    -  promoter       AmpR promoter: bla
   4194..4622    -  rep_origin     f1 ori (sequence partly withheld): f1 bacteriophage origin of replication; arrow indicates direction of (+) strand synthesis
   4627..4693    -  CDS            lacZα (fragment): LacZα fragment of β-galactosidase; lacZ fragment
   4696..5680    +  promoter       CMV IE94 promoter: enhancer/promoter region of simian cytomegalovirus major immediate early transcription unit IE94
>Addgene plasmid #107799 | pHBS931 TDP43 RRM-GFP F-S | depositor full sequence | sequence record 203551 | pHBS931 TDP43 RRM-GFP F-S sequence 5680 bps
CGCCATTCTGCCTGGGGACGTCGGAGCAAGCTTGATTTAGGTGACACTATAGAATACAAGCTACTTGTTC
TTTTTGCAGGATCCCATCGATTCGAATTCAAGGATCAACAAGTTTGTACAAAAAAGCAGGCTGGCGCCGG
TACCACCGGTGCCACCATGGGATCCATGTCTGAATATATTCGGGTAACCGAAGATGAGAACGATGAGCCC
ATTGAAATACCATCGGAAGACGATGGGACGGTGCTGCTCTCCACGGTTACAGCCCAGTTTCCAGGGGCGT
GTGGGCTTCGCTACAGGAATCCAGTGTCTCAGTGTATGAGAGGTGTCCGGCTGGTAGAAGGAATTCTGCA
TGCCCCAGATGCTGGCTGGGGAAATCTGGTGTATGTTGTCAACTATCCAAAAGATAACAAAAGAAAAATG
GATGAGACAGATGCTTCATCAGCAGTGAAAGTGAAAAGAGCAGTCCAGAAAACATCCAGTAAAGGAGAGG
AACTATTTACAGGTACTGTGCCTATCAAAGTCGAGCTGGACGGCGACGTAAACGGCCACAAGTTCAGCGT
GCGTGGCGAGGGCGAGGGCGATGCCACCGAGGGCAAGCTGACCCTGAAGTTCATCTGCACCACCGGCAAG
CTGCCGGTGCCGTGGCCGACCCTCGTGACCACCCTGACCTACGGCGTGCAGTGCTTCAGCCGCTACCCGG
ACCACATGAAGCGTCACGACTTCTTCAAGTCCGCCATGCCGGAAGGCTACGTCCAGGAGCGCACCATCGA
GTTCAAGGACGACGGCACCTACAAGACCCGCGCGGAGGTGAAGTTCGAGGGCGACACCCTGGTGAACCGC
ATCGAGCTGAAGGGCAACGACTTCAAGGAGGACGGCAACATCCTGGGTCACAAGCTGGAGTACAACCACA
ACAGCCACAACGTCCGTATCGAAGCCGACAAGCAGAAGAACGGCATCAAGGCTAACTTCAAGATCCGCCA
CAACGTTGAGGACGGCAGCCAGCAGGAAGCCGACCACAAACAGCAGAACACCCCGATCGGCGACGGCCCG
GTGCGCCTGCCGGACAACCACTATCTGAGCACCCAGACCACGCTGAGCAAAGACCCGAACGAGAAGCGCG
ATCACATGGTCCTGAAGGAGTTCGTGACGGCAGCCGGTATCACTAAAGGTGAAGATGAAAGTGGATCCAA
TGCCGAACCTAAACATAATTCAAACCGGCAGTTGGAAAGATCGGGGCGCAGTGGTGGCAACCCAGGCGGT
TCTGGTAATCAGGGCGGCTCGGGAAATTCCAGAGGCGGGGGTGCAGGGCTTGGCAACAATCAGGGGTCCA
ATATGGGCGGTGGTATGAACTCAGGTGCCAGCTCGATTAATCCGGCCATGATGGCGGCAGCGCAGGCGGC
GCTGCAGTCTTCCTGGGGTATGATGGGTATGTTAGCATCCCAACAGAACCAGAGTGGCCCGTCGGGGAAT
AACCAAAATCAGGGGAATATGCAGCGCGAACCGAATCAAGCTTCAGGTAGTGGTAACAACAGTTATAGTG
GATCGAACAGTGGCGCCGCAATTGGATGGGGTTCCGCATCCAATGCAGGCTCAGGCAGCGGCTCGAATGG
CGGCTCAGGTTCTAGTATGGATTCGAAGAGCTCTGGTTGGGGAATGTAGACCCAGCTTTCTTGTACAAAG
TGGTTGATCCTCTCGAGCCTCTAGAACTATAGTGAGTCGTATTACGTAGATCCAGACATGATAAGATACA
TTGATGAGTTTGGACAAACCACAACTAGAATGCAGTGAAAAAAATGCTTTATTTGTGAAATTTGTGATGC
TATTGCTTTATTTGTAACCATTATAAGCTGCAATAAACAAGTTAACAACAACAATTGCATTCATTTTATG
TTTCAGGTTCAGGGGGAGGTGTGGGAGGTTTTTTAATTCGCGGCCGCGGCGCCAATGCATTGGGCCCGGT
ACCCAGCTTTTGTTCCCTTTAGTGAGGGTTAATTGCGCGCTTGGCGTAATCATGGTCATAGCTGTTTCCT
GTGTGAAATTGTTATCCGCTCACAATTCCACACAACATACGAGCCGGAAGCATAAAGTGTAAAGCCTGGG
GTGCCTAATGAGTGAGCTAACTCACATTAATTGCGTTGCGCTCACTGCCCGCTTTCCAGTCGGGAAACCT
GTCGTGCCAGCTGCATTAATGAATCGGCCAACGCGCGGGGAGAGGCGGTTTGCGTATTGGGCGCTCTTCC
GCTTCCTCGCTCACTGACTCGCTGCGCTCGGTCGTTCGGCTGCGGCGAGCGGTATCAGCTCACTCAAAGG
CGGTAATACGGTTATCCACAGAATCAGGGGATAACGCAGGAAAGAACATGTGAGCAAAAGGCCAGCAAAA
GGCCAGGAACCGTAAAAAGGCCGCGTTGCTGGCGTTTTTCCATAGGCTCCGCCCCCCTGACGAGCATCAC
AAAAATCGACGCTCAAGTCAGAGGTGGCGAAACCCGACAGGACTATAAAGATACCAGGCGTTTCCCCCTG
GAAGCTCCCTCGTGCGCTCTCCTGTTCCGACCCTGCCGCTTACCGGATACCTGTCCGCCTTTCTCCCTTC
GGGAAGCGTGGCGCTTTCTCATAGCTCACGCTGTAGGTATCTCAGTTCGGTGTAGGTCGTTCGCTCCAAG
CTGGGCTGTGTGCACGAACCCCCCGTTCAGCCCGACCGCTGCGCCTTATCCGGTAACTATCGTCTTGAGT
CCAACCCGGTAAGACACGACTTATCGCCACTGGCAGCAGCCACTGGTAACAGGATTAGCAGAGCGAGGTA
TGTAGGCGGTGCTACAGAGTTCTTGAAGTGGTGGCCTAACTACGGCTACACTAGAAGGACAGTATTTGGT
ATCTGCGCTCTGCTGAAGCCAGTTACCTTCGGAAAAAGAGTTGGTAGCTCTTGATCCGGCAAACAAACCA
CCGCTGGTAGCGGTGGTTTTTTTGTTTGCAAGCAGCAGATTACGCGCAGAAAAAAAGGATCTCAAGAAGA
TCCTTTGATCTTTTCTACGGGGTCTGACGCTCAGTGGAACGAAAACTCACGTTAAGGGATTTTGGTCATG
AGATTATCAAAAAGGATCTTCACCTAGATCCTTTTAAATTAAAAATGAAGTTTTAAATCAATCTAAAGTA
TATATGAGTAAACTTGGTCTGACAGTTACCAATGCTTAATCAGTGAGGCACCTATCTCAGCGATCTGTCT
ATTTCGTTCATCCATAGTTGCCTGACTCCCCGTCGTGTAGATAACTACGATACGGGAGGGCTTACCATCT
GGCCCCAGTGCTGCAATGATACCGCGAGACCCACGCTCACCGGCTCCAGATTTATCAGCAATAAACCAGC
CAGCCGGAAGGGCCGAGCGCAGAAGTGGTCCTGCAACTTTATCCGCCTCCATCCAGTCTATTAATTGTTG
CCGGGAAGCTAGAGTAAGTAGTTCGCCAGTTAATAGTTTGCGCAACGTTGTTGCCATTGCTACAGGCATC
GTGGTGTCACGCTCGTCGTTTGGTATGGCTTCATTCAGCTCCGGTTCCCAACGATCAAGGCGAGTTACAT
GATCCCCCATGTTGTGCAAAAAAGCGGTTAGCTCCTTCGGTCCTCCGATCGTTGTCAGAAGTAAGTTGGC
CGCAGTGTTATCACTCATGGTTATGGCAGCACTGCATAATTCTCTTACTGTCATGCCATCCGTAAGATGC
TTTTCTGTGACTGGTGAGTACTCAACCAAGTCATTCTGAGAATAGTGTATGCGGCGACCGAGTTGCTCTT
GCCCGGCGTCAATACGGGATAATACCGCGCCACATAGCAGAACTTTAAAAGTGCTCATCATTGGAAAACG
TTCTTCGGGGCGAAAACTCTCAAGGATCTTACCGCTGTTGAGATCCAGTTCGATGTAACCCACTCGTGCA
CCCAACTGATCTTCAGCATCTTTTACTTTCACCAGCGTTTCTGGGTGAGCAAAAACAGGAAGGCAAAATG
CCGCAAAAAAGGGAATAAGGGCGACACGGAAATGTTGAATACTCATACTCTTCCTTTTTCAATATTATTG
AAGCATTTATCAGGGTTATTGTCTCATGAGCGGATACATATTTGAATGTATTTAGAAAAATAAACAAATA
GGGGTTCCGCGCACATTTCCCCGAAAAGTGCCACCTAAATTGTAAGCGTTAATATTTTGTTAAAATTCGC
GTTAAATTTTTGTTAAATCAGCTCATTTTTTAACCAATAGGCCGAAATCGGCAAAATCCCTTATAAATCA
AAAGAATAGACCGAGATAGGGT
[37 nt withheld, positions 4293-4329]
AAAGAACGTGGACTCCAACGTCAAAGG
[49 nt withheld, positions 4357-4405]
T
[91 nt withheld, positions 4407-4497]
G
[124 nt withheld, positions 4499-4622]
CCCATTCGCCATTCAGGCTGCGCAACTGTTGGGAAGGGCGATCGGTGCGGGCCTCTTCGCTATTACGCCA
GTCGACCATAGCCAATTCAATATGGCGTATATGGACTCATGCCAATTCAATATGGTGGATCTGGACCTGT
GCCAATTCAATATGGCGTATATGGACTCGTGCCAATTCAATATGGTGGATCTGGACCCCAGCCAATTCAA
TATGGCGGACTTGGCACCATGCCAATTCAATATGGCGGACTTGGCACTGTGCCAACTGGGGAGGGGTCTA
CTTGGCACGGTGCCAAGTTTGAGGAGGGGTCTTGGCCCTGTGCCAAGTCCGCCATATTGAATTGGCATGG
TGCCAATAATGGCGGCCATATTGGCTATATGCCAGGATCAATATATAGGCAATATCCAATATGGCCCTAT
GCCAATATGGCTATTGGCCAGGTTCAATACTATGTATTGGCCCTATGCCATATAGTATTCCATATATGGG
TTTTCCTATTGACGTAGATAGCCCCTCCCAATGGGCGGTCCCATATACCATATATGGGGCTTCCTAATAC
CGCCCATAGCCACTCCCCCATTGACGTCAATGGTCTCTATATATGGTCTTTCCTATTGACGTCATATGGG
CGGTCCTATTGACGTATATGGCGCCTCCCCCATTGACGTCAATTACGGTAAATGGCCCGCCTGGCTCAAT
GCCCATTGACGTCAATAGGACCACCCACCATTGACGTCAATGGGATGGCTCATTGCCCATTCATATCCGT
TCTCACGCCCCCTATTGACGTCAATGACGGTAAATGGCCCACTTGGCAGTACATCAATATCTATTAATAG
TAACTTGGCAAGTACATTACTATTGGAAGGACGCCAGGGTACATTGGCAGTACTCCCATTGACGTCAATG
GCGGTAAATGGCCCGCGATGGCTGCCAAGTACATCCCCATTGACGTCAATGGGGAGGGGCAATGACGCAA
ATGGGCGTTCCATTGACGTAAATGGGCGGTAGGCGTGCCTAATGGGAGGTCTATATAAGCAATGCTCGTT
TAGGGAAC
