Features (pLannotate 1.2.2; 17 found; start..end, strand, type, name):
     24..42      +  promoter       SP6 promoter: promoter for bacteriophage SP6 RNA polymerase
     97..121     +  protein_bind   attB1: mutant version of attB; recombination site for the Gateway® BP reaction BP Clonase™
    467..1168    +  CDS            Superfolder GFP: Superfolder GFP is a basic (constitutively fluorescent) green fluorescent protein published in 2005, derived from Aequorea victoria. It is reported to be a very rapidly-maturing weak dimer.
   1649..1673    -  protein_bind   attB2: mutant version of attB; recombination site for the Gateway® BP reaction BP Clonase™
   1696..1713    -  promoter       T7 promoter (fragment): promoter for bacteriophage T7 RNA polymerase
   1718..1852    -  polyA_signal   SV40 poly(A) signal: SV40 polyadenylation signal
   1965..1983    -  promoter       T3 promoter: promoter for bacteriophage T3 RNA polymerase
   2028..2044    -  protein_bind   lac operator: The lac repressor binds to the lac operator to inhibit transcription in E. coli. This inhibition can be relieved by adding lactose or isopropyl-β-D-thiogalactopyranoside (IPTG). lac repressor encoded by lacI
   2052..2082    -  promoter       lac promoter: promoter for the E. coli lac operon
   2097..2118    -  protein_bind   CAP binding site: CAP binding activates transcription in the presence of cAMP. E. coli catabolite activator protein
   2131..2223    -  CDS            lacI (fragment): lac repressor; lacI; The lac repressor binds to the lac operator to inhibit transcription in E. coli. This inhibition can be relieved by adding lactose or isopropyl-β-D-thiogalactopyranoside (IPTG).
   2406..2994    -  rep_origin     ori: high-copy-number ColE1/pMB1/pBR322/pUC origin of replication
   3165..4025    -  CDS            AmpR: β-lactamase; bla; confers resistance to ampicillin, carbenicillin, and related antibiotics
   4026..4130    -  promoter       AmpR promoter: bla
   4183..4611    -  rep_origin     f1 ori (sequence partly withheld): f1 bacteriophage origin of replication; arrow indicates direction of (+) strand synthesis
   4616..4682    -  CDS            lacZα (fragment): LacZα fragment of β-galactosidase; lacZ fragment
   4689..5666    +  promoter       CMV IE94 promoter: enhancer/promoter region of simian cytomegalovirus major immediate early transcription unit IE94
>Addgene plasmid #107799 | pHBS931 TDP43 RRM-GFP F-S | addgene full sequence | sequence record 208171 | Addgene NGS Result
CTGGGGACGTCGGAGCAAGCTTGATTTAGGTGACACTATAGAATACAAGCTACTTGTTCTTTTTGCAGGA
TCCCATCGATTCGAATTCAAGGATCAACAAGTTTGTACAAAAAAGCAGGCTGGCGCCGGTACCACCGGTG
CCACCATGGGATCCATGTCTGAATATATTCGGGTAACCGAAGATGAGAACGATGAGCCCATTGAAATACC
ATCGGAAGACGATGGGACGGTGCTGCTCTCCACGGTTACAGCCCAGTTTCCAGGGGCGTGTGGGCTTCGC
TACAGGAATCCAGTGTCTCAGTGTATGAGAGGTGTCCGGCTGGTAGAAGGAATTCTGCATGCCCCAGATG
CTGGCTGGGGAAATCTGGTGTATGTTGTCAACTATCCAAAAGATAACAAAAGAAAAATGGATGAGACAGA
TGCTTCATCAGCAGTGAAAGTGAAAAGAGCAGTCCAGAAAACATCCAGTAAAGGAGAGGAACTATTTACA
GGTACTGTGCCTATCAAAGTCGAGCTGGACGGCGACGTAAACGGCCACAAGTTCAGCGTGCGTGGCGAGG
GCGAGGGCGATGCCACCGAGGGCAAGCTGACCCTGAAGTTCATCTGCACCACCGGCAAGCTGCCGGTGCC
GTGGCCGACCCTCGTGACCACCCTGACCTACGGCGTGCAGTGCTTCAGCCGCTACCCGGACCACATGAAG
CGTCACGACTTCTTCAAGTCCGCCATGCCGGAAGGCTACGTCCAGGAGCGCACCATCGAGTTCAAGGACG
ACGGCACCTACAAGACCCGCGCGGAGGTGAAGTTCGAGGGCGACACCCTGGTGAACCGCATCGAGCTGAA
GGGCAACGACTTCAAGGAGGACGGCAACATCCTGGGTCACAAGCTGGAGTACAACCACAACAGCCACAAC
GTCCGTATCGAAGCCGACAAGCAGAAGAACGGCATCAAGGCTAACTTCAAGATCCGCCACAACGTTGAGG
ACGGCAGCCAGCAGGAAGCCGACCACAAACAGCAGAACACCCCGATCGGCGACGGCCCGGTGCGCCTGCC
GGACAACCACTATCTGAGCACCCAGACCACGCTGAGCAAAGACCCGAACGAGAAGCGCGATCACATGGTC
CTGAAGGAGTTCGTGACGGCAGCCGGTATCACTAAAGGTGAAGATGAAAGTGGATCCAATGCCGAACCTA
AACATAATTCAAACCGGCAGTTGGAAAGATCGGGGCGCAGTGGTGGCAACCCAGGCGGTTCTGGTAATCA
GGGCGGCTCGGGAAATTCCAGAGGCGGGGGTGCAGGGCTTGGCAACAATCAGGGGTCCAATATGGGCGGT
GGTATGAACTCAGGTGCCAGCTCGATTAATCCGGCCATGATGGCGGCAGCGCAGGCGGCGCTGCAGTCTT
CCTGGGGTATGATGGGTATGTTAGCATCCCAACAGAACCAGAGTGGCCCGTCGGGGAATAACCAAAATCA
GGGGAATATGCAGCGCGAACCGAATCAAGCTTCAGGTAGTGGTAACAACAGTTATAGTGGATCGAACAGT
GGCGCCGCAATTGGATGGGGTTCCGCATCCAATGCAGGCTCAGGCAGCGGCTCGAATGGCGGCTCAGGTT
CTAGTATGGATTCGAAGAGCTCTGGTTGGGGAATGTAGACCCAGCTTTCTTGTACAAAGTGGTTGATCCT
CTCGAGCCTCTAGAACTATAGTGAGTCGTATTACGTAGATCCAGACATGATAAGATACATTGATGAGTTT
GGACAAACCACAACTAGAATGCAGTGAAAAAAATGCTTTATTTGTGAAATTTGTGATGCTATTGCTTTAT
TTGTAACCATTATAAGCTGCAATAAACAAGTTAACAACAACAATTGCATTCATTTTATGTTTCAGGTTCA
GGGGGAGGTGTGGGAGGTTTTTTAATTCGCGGCCGCGGCGCCAATGCATTGGGCCCGGTACCCAGCTTTT
GTTCCCTTTAGTGAGGGTTAATTGCGCGCTTGGCGTAATCATGGTCATAGCTGTTTCCTGTGTGAAATTG
TTATCCGCTCACAATTCCACACAACATACGAGCCGGGAGCATAAAGTGTAAAGCCTGGGGTGCCTAATGA
GTGAGCTAACTCACATTAATTGCGTTGCGCTCACTGCCCGCTTTCCAGTCGGGAAACCTGTCGTGCCAGC
TGCATTAATGAATCGGCCAACGCGCGGGGAGAGGCGGTTTGCGTATTGGGCGCTCTTCCGCTTCCTCGCT
CACTGACTCGCTGCGCTCGGTCGTTCGGCTGCGGCGAGCGGTATCAGCTCACTCAAAGGCGGTAATACGG
TTATCCACAGAATCAGGGGATAACGCAGGAAAGAACATGTGAGCAAAAGGCCAGCAAAAGGCCAGGAACC
GTAAAAAGGCCGCGTTGCTGGCGTTTTTCCATAGGCTCCGCCCCCCTGACGAGCATCACAAAAATCGACG
CTCAAGTCAGAGGTGGCGAAACCCGACAGGACTATAAAGATACCAGGCGTTTCCCCCTGGAAGCTCCCTC
GTGCGCTCTCCTGTTCCGACCCTGCCGCTTACCGGATACCTGTCCGCCTTTCTCCCTTCGGGAAGCGTGG
CGCTTTCTCATAGCTCACGCTGTAGGTATCTCAGTTCGGTGTAGGTCGTTCGCTCCAAGCTGGGCTGTGT
GCACGAACCCCCCGTTCAGCCCGACCGCTGCGCCTTATCCGGTAACTATCGTCTTGAGTCCAACCCGGTA
AGACACGACTTATCGCCACTGGCAGCAGCCACTGGTAACAGGATTAGCAGAGCGAGGTATGTAGGCGGTG
CTACAGAGTTCTTGAAGTGGTGGCCTAACTACGGCTACACTAGAAGAACAGTATTTGGTATCTGCGCTCT
GCTGAAGCCAGTTACCTTCGGAAAAAGAGTTGGTAGCTCTTGATCCGGCAAACAAACCACCGCTGGTAGC
GGTGGTTTTTTTGTTTGCAAGCAGCAGATTACGCGCAGAAAAAAAGGATCTCAAGAAGATCCTTTGATCT
TTTCTACGGGGTCTGACGCTCAGTGGAACGAAAACTCACGTTAAGGGATTTTGGTCATGAGATTATCAAA
AAGGATCTTCACCTAGATCCTTTTAAATTAAAAATGAAGTTTTAAATCAATCTAAAGTATATATGAGTAA
ACTTGGTCTGACAGTTACCAATGCTTAATCAGTGAGGCACCTATCTCAGCGATCTGTCTATTTCGTTCAT
CCATAGTTGCCTGACTCCCCGTCGTGTAGATAACTACGATACGGGAGGGCTTACCATCTGGCCCCAGTGC
TGCAATGATACCGCGAGACCCACGCTCACCGGCTCCAGATTTATCAGCAATAAACCAGCCAGCCGGAAGG
GCCGAGCGCAGAAGTGGTCCTGCAACTTTATCCGCCTCCATCCAGTCTATTAATTGTTGCCGGGAAGCTA
GAGTAAGTAGTTCGCCAGTTAATAGTTTGCGCAACGTTGTTGCCATTGCTACAGGCATCGTGGTGTCACG
CTCGTCGTTTGGTATGGCTTCATTCAGCTCCGGTTCCCAACGATCAAGGCGAGTTACATGATCCCCCATG
TTGTGCAAAAAAGCGGTTAGCTCCTTCGGTCCTCCGATCGTTGTCAGAAGTAAGTTGGCCGCAGTGTTAT
CACTCATGGTTATGGCAGCACTGCATAATTCTCTTACTGTCATGCCATCCGTAAGATGCTTTTCTGTGAC
TGGTGAGTACTCAACCAAGTCATTCTGAGAATAGTGTATGCGGCGACCGAGTTGCTCTTGCCCGGCGTCA
ATACGGGATAATACCGCGCCACATAGCAGAACTTTAAAAGTGCTCATCATTGGAAAACGTTCTTCGGGGC
GAAAACTCTCAAGGATCTTACCGCTGTTGAGATCCAGTTCGATGTAACCCACTCGTGCACCCAACTGATC
TTCAGCATCTTTTACTTTCACCAGCGTTTCTGGGTGAGCAAAAACAGGAAGGCAAAATGCCGCAAAAAAG
GGAATAAGGGCGACACGGAAATGTTGAATACTCATACTCTTCCTTTTTCAATATTATTGAAGCATTTATC
AGGGTTATTGTCTCATGAGCGGATACATATTTGAATGTATTTAGAAAAATAAACAAATAGGGGTTCCGCG
CACATTTCCCCGAAAAGTGCCACCTAAATTGTAAGCGTTAATATTTTGTTAAAATTCGCGTTAAATTTTT
GTTAAATCAGCTCATTTTTTAACCAATAGGCCGAAATCGGCAAAATCCCTTATAAATCAAAAGAATAGAC
CGAGATAGGGT
[37 nt withheld, positions 4282-4318]
AAAGAACGTGGACTCCAACGTCAAAGG
[49 nt withheld, positions 4346-4394]
T
[91 nt withheld, positions 4396-4486]
G
[124 nt withheld, positions 4488-4611]
CCCATTCGCCATTCAGGCTGCGCAACTGTTGGGAAGGGCGATCGGTGCGGGCCTCTTCGCTATTACGCCA
GTCGACCGCCAATTCAATATGGCGTATATGGACTCATGCCAATTCAATATGGTGGATCTGGACCTGTGCC
AATTCAATATGGCGTATATGGACTCGTGCCAATTCAATATGGTGGATCTGGACCCCAGCCAATTCAATAT
GGCGGACTTGGCACCATGCCAATTCAATATGGCGGACCTGGCACTGTGCCAACTGGGGAGGGGTCTACTT
GGCACGGTGCCAAGTTTGAGGAGGGGTCTTGGCCCTGTGCCAAGTCCGCCATATTGAATTGGCATGGTGC
CAATAATGGCGGCCATATTGGCTATATGCCAGGATCAATATATAGGCAATATCCAATATGGCCCTATGCC
AATATGGCTATTGGCCAGGTTCAATACTATGTATTGGCCCTATGCCATATAGTATTCCATATATGGGTTT
TCCTATTGACGTAGATAGCCCCTCCCAATGGGCGGTCCCATATACCATATATGGGGCTTCCTAATACCGC
CCATAGCCACTCCCCCATTGACGTCAATGGTCTCTATATATGGTCTTTCCTATTGACGTCATATGGGCGG
TCCTATTGACGTATATGGCGCCTCCCCCATTGACGTCAATTACGGTAAATGGCCCGCCTGGCTCAATGCC
CATTGACGTCAATAGGACCACCCACCATTGACGTCAATGGGATGGCTCATTGCCCATTCATATCCGTTCT
CACGCCCCCTATTGACGTCAATGACGGTAAATGGCCCACTTGGCAGTACATCAATATCTATTAATAGTAA
CTTGGCAAGTACATTACTATTGGAAGTACGCCAGGGTACATTGGCAGTACTCCCATTGACGTCAATGGCG
GTAAATGGCCCGCGATGGCTGCCAAGTACATCCCCATTGACGTCAATGGGGAGGGGCAATGACGCAAATG
GGCGTTCCATTGACGTAAATGGGCGGTAGGCGTGCCTAATGGGAGGTCTATATAAGCAATGCTCGTTTAG
GGAACCGCCATTCTGC
